Addgene plasmid #184998: pSCL.177
Purpose: Express -Eco1 EMX1 editing ncRNA and gRNA
Depositing lab: Seth Shipman. Publication: Precise genome editing across kingdoms of life using retron-derived DNA. Lopez SC, Crawford KD, Lear SK, Bhattarai-Kline S, Shipman SL. Nat Chem Biol. 2022 Feb;18(2):199-206. doi: 10.1038/s41589-021-00927-y. Epub 2021 Dec 23. PubMed 34949838.
Backbone
  Vector backbone: pFUGW-H1 (Addgene plasmid #25870)
  Vector type: Mammalian Expression
Growth in bacteria
  Bacterial resistance: Ampicillin, 100 μg/mL
  Growth temperature: 37°C
  Growth strain: DH5alpha
  Copy number: High Copy
Gene/Insert
  Gene/Insert name: Eco1: EMX1 targeting and editing ncRNA-gRNA (a1/a2 length: 27 v1), expressed constitutively from a pol III (H1) promoter
  gRNA/shRNA sequence: gagtccgagcagaagaagaa
  Species: E. coli
  Mutation: EMX1 donor, a1/a2 length extended for 27 bp
  Promoter: H1
  Tag / fusion protein: SV40NLS (N terminal on insert); SV40NLS (C terminal on insert)
  Cloning method: Gibson Cloning
Terms and licenses: Academic/Nonprofit Terms; Industry Terms: Not Available to Industry
How to cite: pSCL.177 was a gift from Seth Shipman (Addgene plasmid # 184998 ; http://n2t.net/addgene:184998 ; RRID:Addgene_184998)
