[The description below was written by a language model from this plasmid's Addgene catalogue record and pLannotate feature annotations shown in this document.]
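Description:
pSCL.177 is a mammalian expression plasmid built on the lentiviral transfer backbone pFUGW-H1, designed to express a retron Eco1 non-coding RNA fused to a CRISPR guide RNA for editing the human EMX1 locus. It is maintained in E. coli at high copy through a ColE1/pUC-type origin with ampicillin resistance (AmpR under its own bla promoter). The backbone also carries an f1 origin and a bleomycin/Zeocin resistance cassette (BleoR) driven by tandem SV40 and EM7 promoters, which could in principle allow selection in mammalian or bacterial cells.

The payload sits downstream of a human H1 RNA polymerase III promoter, giving constitutive transcription of a single chimeric RNA. Its first part is the E. coli retron Eco1 ncRNA, modified to carry an EMX1 repair donor and with the a1/a2 complementary region extended to 27 bp. The feature annotated as an Emx1 fragment most likely reflects this donor sequence rather than a coding region. The second part is an EMX1-targeting spacer joined to the Streptococcus pyogenes Cas9 scaffold, detected as a tracrRNA fragment. In this type of system, a retron reverse transcriptase copies the ncRNA into single-stranded donor DNA inside the cell, while Cas9 cuts the target so the donor can template precise repair. Neither protein is annotated on this plasmid, so both presumably come from a separate construct. The SV40 NLS tags listed in the catalogue have no matching feature in the table.

The cassette is flanked by HIV-1 lentiviral elements: a CMV enhancer/promoter-driven truncated 5' LTR, Ψ packaging signal, RRE, cPPT/CTS and a 3' LTR region followed by a bGH polyadenylation signal. The record, however, lists the construct only as a mammalian expression vector.
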