Features (pLannotate 1.2.2; 30 found; start..end, strand, type, name):
     31..83      -  misc_feature   bom (fragment): basis of mobility region from pBR322
    238..617     +  enhancer       CMV enhancer: human cytomegalovirus immediate early enhancer
    618..817     +  promoter       CMV promoter: human cytomegalovirus (CMV) immediate early promoter
    835..1015    +  LTR            5' LTR (truncated): truncated 5' long terminal repeat (LTR) from HIV-1
   1062..1187    +  misc_feature   HIV-1 Ψ: packaging signal of human immunodeficiency virus type 1
   1171..1534    +  CDS            HIV-1 gag (fragment): gag protein from human immunodeficiency virus 1; gag
   1680..1913    +  misc_feature   RRE: The Rev response element (RRE) of HIV-1 allows for Rev-dependent mRNA export from the nucleus to the cytoplasm.
   2290..2390    +  CDS            Rev (fragment): human immunodeficiency virus 1 (HIV-1) Rev protein; rev; enhances nuclear export of unspliced and incompletely spliced viral mRNAs
   2440..2557    +  misc_feature   cPPT/CTS: central polypurine tract and central termination sequence of HIV-1
   2611..2825    +  promoter       H1 promoter: human H1 RNA promoter
   2954..3073    +  CDS            Emx1 (fragment): EMX1_MOUSE - Also known as Emx-1. Experimental evidence at protein level: Swiss-Prot protein existence level 1. Transcription factor, which in cooperation with EMX2, acts to generate the boundary between the roof and archipallium in the developing brain. May function in combinations with OTX1/2 to specify cell fates in the developing central nervous system. From Mus musculus (Mouse).
   3162..3229    +  misc_RNA       tracrRNA (fragment): trans-activating CRISPR RNA for the Streptococcus pyogenes CRISPR/Cas9 system
   3235..3303    +  CDS            nef (fragment): NEF_HV1Z2 - Experimental evidence at protein level: Swiss-Prot protein existence level 1. Extracellular Nef protein targets CD4(+) T-lymphocytes for apoptosis by interacting with CXCR4 surface receptors. From Human immunodeficiency virus type 1 group M subtype D (isolate Z2/CDC-Z34) (HIV-1).
   3305..3617    +  LTR            5' LTR (fragment): 5' long terminal repeat (LTR) from HIV-1
   3625..3805    +  LTR            5' LTR (truncated): truncated 5' long terminal repeat (LTR) from HIV-1
   3837..4061    +  polyA_signal   bGH poly(A) signal: bovine growth hormone polyadenylation signal
   4065..4086    +  promoter       SV40 promoter (fragment): SV40 enhancer and early promoter
   4107..4535    +  rep_origin     f1 ori (sequence partly withheld): f1 bacteriophage origin of replication; arrow indicates direction of (+) strand synthesis
   4549..4878    +  promoter       SV40 promoter: SV40 enhancer and early promoter
   4926..4973    +  promoter       EM7 promoter: synthetic bacterial promoter&nbsp
   4992..5366    +  CDS            BleoR: antibiotic-binding protein; Sh ble from Streptoalloteichus hindustanus; confers resistance to bleomycin, phleomycin, and Zeocin™
   5376..5501    +  CDS            ble (fragment): BLE_KLEPN - Experimental evidence at protein level: Swiss-Prot protein existence level 1. Binding protein with a strong affinity to the bleomycin family of antibiotics. Binds to CL990; an antimitotic-antibiotic compound. From Klebsiella pneumoniae.
   5496..5617    +  polyA_signal   SV40 poly(A) signal: SV40 polyadenylation signal
   5690..5706    -  protein_bind   lac operator: The lac repressor binds to the lac operator to inhibit transcription in E. coli. This inhibition can be relieved by adding lactose or isopropyl-β-D-thiogalactopyranoside (IPTG). lac repressor encoded by lacI
   5714..5744    -  promoter       lac promoter: promoter for the E. coli lac operon
   5759..5780    -  protein_bind   CAP binding site: CAP binding activates transcription in the presence of cAMP. E. coli catabolite activator protein
   5793..5885    -  CDS            lacI (fragment): lac repressor; lacI; The lac repressor binds to the lac operator to inhibit transcription in E. coli. This inhibition can be relieved by adding lactose or isopropyl-β-D-thiogalactopyranoside (IPTG).
   6068..6656    -  rep_origin     ori: high-copy-number ColE1/pMB1/pBR322/pUC origin of replication
   6827..7687    -  CDS            AmpR: β-lactamase; bla; confers resistance to ampicillin, carbenicillin, and related antibiotics
   7688..7792    -  promoter       AmpR promoter: bla
>Addgene plasmid #184998 | pSCL.177 | addgene full sequence | sequence record 376623 | Addgene NGS Result
GTCGACGGATCGGGAGATCTCCCGATCCCCTATGGTGCACTCTCAGTACAATCTGCTCTGATGCCGCATA
GTTAAGCCAGTATCTGCTCCCTGCTTGTGTGTTGGAGGTCGCTGAGTAGTGCGCGAGCAAAATTTAAGCT
ACAACAAGGCAAGGCTTGACCGACAATTGCATGAAGAATCTGCTTAGGGTTAGGCGTTTTGCGCTGCTTC
GCGATGTACGGGCCAGATATACGCGTTGACATTGATTATTGACTAGTTATTAATAGTAATCAATTACGGG
GTCATTAGTTCATAGCCCATATATGGAGTTCCGCGTTACATAACTTACGGTAAATGGCCCGCCTGGCTGA
CCGCCCAACGACCCCCGCCCATTGACGTCAATAATGACGTATGTTCCCATAGTAACGCCAATAGGGACTT
TCCATTGACGTCAATGGGTGGAGTATTTACGGTAAACTGCCCACTTGGCAGTACATCAAGTGTATCATAT
GCCAAGTACGCCCCCTATTGACGTCAATGACGGTAAATGGCCCGCCTGGCATTATGCCCAGTACATGACC
TTATGGGACTTTCCTACTTGGCAGTACATCTACGTATTAGTCATCGCTATTACCATGGTGATGCGGTTTT
GGCAGTACATCAATGGGCGTGGATAGCGGTTTGACTCACGGGGATTTCCAAGTCTCCACCCCATTGACGT
CAATGGGAGTTTGTTTTGGCACCAAAATCAACGGGACTTTCCAAAATGTCGTAACAACTCCGCCCCATTG
ACGCAAATGGGCGGTAGGCGTGTACGGTGGGAGGTCTATATAAGCAGCGCGTTTTGCCTGTACTGGGTCT
CTCTGGTTAGACCAGATCTGAGCCTGGGAGCTCTCTGGCTAACTAGGGAACCCACTGCTTAAGCCTCAAT
AAAGCTTGCCTTGAGTGCTTCAAGTAGTGTGTGCCCGTCTGTTGTGTGACTCTGGTAACTAGAGATCCCT
CAGACCCTTTTAGTCAGTGTGGAAAATCTCTAGCAGTGGCGCCCGAACAGGGACTTGAAAGCGAAAGGGA
AACCAGAGGAGCTCTCTCGACGCAGGACTCGGCTTGCTGAAGCGCGCACGGCAAGAGGCGAGGGGCGGCG
ACTGGTGAGTACGCCAAAAATTTTGACTAGCGGAGGCTAGAAGGAGAGAGATGGGTGCGAGAGCGTCAGT
ATTAAGCGGGGGAGAATTAGATCGCGATGGGAAAAAATTCGGTTAAGGCCAGGGGGAAAGAAAAAATATA
AATTAAAACATATAGTATGGGCAAGCAGGGAGCTAGAACGATTCGCAGTTAATCCTGGCCTGTTAGAAAC
ATCAGAAGGCTGTAGACAAATACTGGGACAGCTACAACCATCCCTTCAGACAGGATCAGAAGAACTTAGA
TCATTATATAATACAGTAGCAACCCTCTATTGTGTGCATCAAAGGATAGAGATAAAAGACACCAAGGAAG
CTTTAGACAAGATAGAGGAAGAGCAAAACAAAAGTAAGACCACCGCACAGCAAGCGGCCGCTGATCTTCA
GACCTGGAGGAGGAGATATGAGGGACAATTGGAGAAGTGAATTATATAAATATAAAGTAGTAAAAATTGA
ACCATTAGGAGTAGCACCCACCAAGGCAAAGAGAAGAGTGGTGCAGAGAGAAAAAAGAGCAGTGGGAATA
GGAGCTTTGTTCCTTGGGTTCTTGGGAGCAGCAGGAAGCACTATGGGCGCAGCGTCAATGACGCTGACGG
TACAGGCCAGACAATTATTGTCTGGTATAGTGCAGCAGCAGAACAATTTGCTGAGGGCTATTGAGGCGCA
ACAGCATCTGTTGCAACTCACAGTCTGGGGCATCAAGCAGCTCCAGGCAAGAATCCTGGCTGTGGAAAGA
TACCTAAAGGATCAACAGCTCCTGGGGATTTGGGGTTGCTCTGGAAAACTCATTTGCACCACTGCTGTGC
CTTGGAATGCTAGTTGGAGTAATAAATCTCTGGAACAGATTTGGAATCACACGACCTGGATGGAGTGGGA
CAGAGAAATTAACAATTACACAAGCTTAATACACTCCTTAATTGAAGAATCGCAAAACCAGCAAGAAAAG
AATGAACAAGAATTATTGGAATTAGATAAATGGGCAAGTTTGTGGAATTGGTTTAACATAACAAATTGGC
TGTGGTATATAAAATTATTCATAATGATAGTAGGAGGCTTGGTAGGTTTAAGAATAGTTTTTGCTGTACT
TTCTATAGTGAATAGAGTTAGGCAGGGATATTCACCATTATCGTTTCAGACCCACCTCCCAACCCCGAGG
GGACCCGACAGGCCCGAAGGAATAGAAGAAGAAGGTGGAGAGAGAGACAGAGACAGATCCATTCGATTAG
TGAACGGATCGGCACTGCGTGCGCCAATTCTGCAGACAAATGGCAGTATTCATCCACAATTTTAAAAGAA
AAGGGGGGATTGGGGGGTACAGTGCAGGGGAAAGAATAGTAGACATAATAGCAACAGACATACAAACTAA
AGAATTACAAAAACAAATTACAAAAATTCAAAATTTTCGGGTTTATTACAGGGACAGCAGAGATCCAGTT
TGGTTAATCGTACGAATTCGGAACGCTGACGTCATCAACCCGCTCCAAGGAATCGCGGGCCCAGTGTCAC
TAGGCGGGAACACCCAGCGCGCGTGCGCCCTGGCAGGAAGATGGCTGTGAGGGACAGGGGAGTGGCGCCC
TGCAATATTTGCATGTCGCTATGTGTTCTGGGAAATCACCATAAACGTGAAATGTCTTTGGATTTGGGAA
TCTTATAAGTTCTGTATGAGACCACCCGAAACGAGCTAGCTCGTCATGATAAGATTCCGTATGCGCACCC
TTAGCGAGAGGTTTATCATTAAGGTCAACCTCTGGATGTTGTTTCGGCATCCTGCATTGAATCTGAGTTA
CTGTCTGTTTTCCTACAAACGGCAGAAGCTGGAGGAGGAAGGGCCTGAGTCCGAGCAGAAGAAAAAGTTC
TCCCATCACATCAACCGGTGGCGCATTGCCACGAAGCAGGCCAATGGGGAGGACATCGATGTCAAGGAAA
CCCGTTTCTTCTGACGTAAGGGTGCGCATACGGAATCTTATCAGAGTCCGAGCAGAAGAAGAAGTTTCAG
AGCTATGCTGGAAACAGCATAGCAAGTTGAAATAAGGCTAGTCCGTTATCAACTTGAAAAAGTGGCACCG
AGTCGGTGCTTTTTGTACCTTTAAGACCAATGACTTACAAGGCAGCTGTAGATCTTAGCCACTTTTTAAA
AGAAAAGGGGGGACTGGAAGGGCTAATTCACTCCCAACGAAGACAAGATATCCTTGATCTGTGGATCTAC
CACACACAAGGCTACTTCCCTGATTGGCAGAACTACACACCAGGGCCAGGGATCAGATATCCACTGACCT
TTGGATGGTGCTACAAGCTAGTACCAGTTGAGCAAGAGAAGGTAGAAGAAGCCAATGAAGGAGAGAACAC
CCGCTTGTTACACCCTGTGAGCCTGCATGGGATGGATGACCCGGAGAGAGAAGTATTAGAGTGGAGGTTT
GACAGCCGCCTAGCATTTCATCACATGGCCCGAGAGCTGCATCCGGACTGTACTGGGTCTCTCTGGTTAG
ACCAGATCTGAGCCTGGGAGCTCTCTGGCTAACTAGGGAACCCACTGCTTAAGCCTCAATAAAGCTTGCC
TTGAGTGCTTCAAGTAGTGTGTGCCCGTCTGTTGTGTGACTCTGGTAACTAGAGATCCCTCAGACCCTTT
TAGTCAGTGTGGAAAATCTCTAGCAGGGCCCGTTTAAACCCGCTGATCAGCCTCGACTGTGCCTTCTAGT
TGCCAGCCATCTGTTGTTTGCCCCTCCCCCGTGCCTTCCTTGACCCTGGAAGGTGCCACTCCCACTGTCC
TTTCCTAATAAAATGAGGAAATTGCATCGCATTGTCTGAGTAGGTGTCATTCTATTCTGGGGGGTGGGGT
GGGGCAGGACAGCAAGGGGGAGGATTGGGAAGACAATAGCAGGCATGCTGGGGATGCGGTGGGCTCTATG
GCTTCTGAGGCGGAAAGAACCAGCTGGGGCTCTAGGGGGTATCCCC
[124 nt withheld, positions 4107-4230]
C
[91 nt withheld, positions 4232-4322]
A
[49 nt withheld, positions 4324-4372]
CCTTTGACGTTGGAGTCCACGTTCTTT
[37 nt withheld, positions 4400-4436]
ACCCTATCTCGGTCTATTCTTTTGATTTATAAGGGATTTTGCCGATTTCGGCCTATTGGTTAAAAAATGA
GCTGATTTAACAAAAATTTAACGCGAATTAATTCTGTGGAATGTGTGTCAGTTAGGGTGTGGAAAGTCCC
CAGGCTCCCCAGCAGGCAGAAGTATGCAAAGCATGCATCTCAATTAGTCAGCAACCAGGTGTGGAAAGTC
CCCAGGCTCCCCAGCAGGCAGAAGTATGCAAAGCATGCATCTCAATTAGTCAGCAACCATAGTCCCGCCC
CTAACTCCGCCCATCCCGCCCCTAACTCCGCCCAGTTCCGCCCATTCTCCGCCCCATGGCTGACTAATTT
TTTTTATTTATGCAGAGGCCGAGGCCGCCTCTGCCTCTGAGCTATTCCAGAAGTAGTGAGGAGGCTTTTT
TGGAGGCCTAGGCTTTTGCAAAAAGCTCCCGGGAGCTTGTATATCCATTTTCGGATCTGATCAGCACGTG
TTGACAATTAATCATCGGCATAGTATATCGGCATAGTATAATACGACAAGGTGAGGAACTAAACCATGGC
CAAGTTGACCAGTGCCGTTCCGGTGCTCACCGCGCGCGACGTCGCCGGAGCGGTCGAGTTCTGGACCGAC
CGGCTCGGGTTCTCCCGGGACTTCGTGGAGGACGACTTCGCCGGTGTGGTCCGGGACGACGTGACCCTGT
TCATCAGCGCGGTCCAGGACCAGGTGGTGCCGGACAACACCCTGGCCTGGGTGTGGGTGCGCGGCCTGGA
CGAGCTGTACGCCGAGTGGTCGGAGGTCGTGTCCACGAACTTCCGGGACGCCTCCGGGCCGGCCATGACC
GAGATCGGCGAGCAGCCGTGGGGGCGGGAGTTCGCCCTGCGCGACCCGGCCGGCAACTGCGTGCACTTCG
TGGCCGAGGAGCAGGACTGACACGTGCTACGAGATTTCGATTCCACCGCCGCCTTCTATGAAAGGTTGGG
CTTCGGAATCGTTTTCCGGGACGCCGGCTGGATGATCCTCCAGCGCGGGGATCTCATGCTGGAGTTCTTC
GCCCACCCCAACTTGTTTATTGCAGCTTATAATGGTTACAAATAAAGCAATAGCATCACAAATTTCACAA
ATAAAGCATTTTTTTCACTGCATTCTAGTTGTGGTTTGTCCAAACTCATCAATGTATCTTATCATGTCTG
TATACCGTCGACCTCTAGCTAGAGCTTGGCGTAATCATGGTCATAGCTGTTTCCTGTGTGAAATTGTTAT
CCGCTCACAATTCCACACAACATACGAGCCGGAAGCATAAAGTGTAAAGCCTGGGGTGCCTAATGAGTGA
GCTAACTCACATTAATTGCGTTGCGCTCACTGCCCGCTTTCCAGTCGGGAAACCTGTCGTGCCAGCTGCA
TTAATGAATCGGCCAACGCGCGGGGAGAGGCGGTTTGCGTATTGGGCGCTCTTCCGCTTCCTCGCTCACT
GACTCGCTGCGCTCGGTCGTTCGGCTGCGGCGAGCGGTATCAGCTCACTCAAAGGCGGTAATACGGTTAT
CCACAGAATCAGGGGATAACGCAGGAAAGAACATGTGAGCAAAAGGCCAGCAAAAGGCCAGGAACCGTAA
AAAGGCCGCGTTGCTGGCGTTTTTCCATAGGCTCCGCCCCCCTGACGAGCATCACAAAAATCGACGCTCA
AGTCAGAGGTGGCGAAACCCGACAGGACTATAAAGATACCAGGCGTTTCCCCCTGGAAGCTCCCTCGTGC
GCTCTCCTGTTCCGACCCTGCCGCTTACCGGATACCTGTCCGCCTTTCTCCCTTCGGGAAGCGTGGCGCT
TTCTCATAGCTCACGCTGTAGGTATCTCAGTTCGGTGTAGGTCGTTCGCTCCAAGCTGGGCTGTGTGCAC
GAACCCCCCGTTCAGCCCGACCGCTGCGCCTTATCCGGTAACTATCGTCTTGAGTCCAACCCGGTAAGAC
ACGACTTATCGCCACTGGCAGCAGCCACTGGTAACAGGATTAGCAGAGCGAGGTATGTAGGCGGTGCTAC
AGAGTTCTTGAAGTGGTGGCCTAACTACGGCTACACTAGAAGAACAGTATTTGGTATCTGCGCTCTGCTG
AAGCCAGTTACCTTCGGAAAAAGAGTTGGTAGCTCTTGATCCGGCAAACAAACCACCGCTGGTAGCGGTG
GTTTTTTTGTTTGCAAGCAGCAGATTACGCGCAGAAAAAAAGGATCTCAAGAAGATCCTTTGATCTTTTC
TACGGGGTCTGACGCTCAGTGGAACGAAAACTCACGTTAAGGGATTTTGGTCATGAGATTATCAAAAAGG
ATCTTCACCTAGATCCTTTTAAATTAAAAATGAAGTTTTAAATCAATCTAAAGTATATATGAGTAAACTT
GGTCTGACAGTTACCAATGCTTAATCAGTGAGGCACCTATCTCAGCGATCTGTCTATTTCGTTCATCCAT
AGTTGCCTGACTCCCCGTCGTGTAGATAACTACGATACGGGAGGGCTTACCATCTGGCCCCAGTGCTGCA
ATGATACCGCGAGACCCACGCTCACCGGCTCCAGATTTATCAGCAATAAACCAGCCAGCCGGAAGGGCCG
AGCGCAGAAGTGGTCCTGCAACTTTATCCGCCTCCATCCAGTCTATTAATTGTTGCCGGGAAGCTAGAGT
AAGTAGTTCGCCAGTTAATAGTTTGCGCAACGTTGTTGCCATTGCTACAGGCATCGTGGTGTCACGCTCG
TCGTTTGGTATGGCTTCATTCAGCTCCGGTTCCCAACGATCAAGGCGAGTTACATGATCCCCCATGTTGT
GCAAAAAAGCGGTTAGCTCCTTCGGTCCTCCGATCGTTGTCAGAAGTAAGTTGGCCGCAGTGTTATCACT
CATGGTTATGGCAGCACTGCATAATTCTCTTACTGTCATGCCATCCGTAAGATGCTTTTCTGTGACTGGT
GAGTACTCAACCAAGTCATTCTGAGAATAGTGTATGCGGCGACCGAGTTGCTCTTGCCCGGCGTCAATAC
GGGATAATACCGCGCCACATAGCAGAACTTTAAAAGTGCTCATCATTGGAAAACGTTCTTCGGGGCGAAA
ACTCTCAAGGATCTTACCGCTGTTGAGATCCAGTTCGATGTAACCCACTCGTGCACCCAACTGATCTTCA
GCATCTTTTACTTTCACCAGCGTTTCTGGGTGAGCAAAAACAGGAAGGCAAAATGCCGCAAAAAAGGGAA
TAAGGGCGACACGGAAATGTTGAATACTCATACTCTTCCTTTTTCAATATTATTGAAGCATTTATCAGGG
TTATTGTCTCATGAGCGGATACATATTTGAATGTATTTAGAAAAATAAACAAATAGGGGTTCCGCGCACA
TTTCCCCGAAAAGTGCCACCTGAC
